>Addgene plasmid #232639 | pCS2-Opto-zFGFR1a | addgene full sequence | sequence record 461337 | Addgene NGS Result
CGCCATTCTGCCTGGGGACGTCGGAGCAAGCTTGATTTAGGTGACACTATAGAATACAAGCTACTTGTTC
TTTTTGCAGGATCCCATCGATTCGAATTCGCCACCATGGGGAGTAGCAAGAGCAAGCCTAAGGACCCCAG
CCAGCGCGGTGGAGGAGGTTCTGGAGGCGGTGGAAGTGGTGGCGGAGGTAGCCTGGCCAAAATGCACAGC
TCTGCCAAGAAAAGCGACTTCAACAGCCAGCTGGCCGTCCACAAGCTGGCCAAGAGCATCCCCCTGCGCA
GACAGGTAACAGTGTCTGTGGACTCCAGCTCATCTATGCATTCGGGTGGGATGTTGGTCCGTCCATCCCG
TCTGTCCTCCAGTGGCTCCCCAATGCTCTCAGGGGTCTCCGAATACGAGCTTCCCCAGGACCCACGCTGG
GAGGTGCAACGAGACAGGCTGGTTCTCGGGAAACCTCTTGGCGAAGGCTGCTTTGGACAGGTGATGATGG
CCGAGGCGATGGGGATGGATAAAGAAAAACCCAATAGAATCACCAAAGTGGCCGTCAAGATGCTCAAATC
GGATGCCACGGAGAAAGACCTGTCAGACCTGATCTCTGAGATGGAGATGATGAAGATTATTGGCAAACAC
AAGAACATCATCAACCTGCTGGGAGCCTGCACACAAGACGGTCCGCTGTACGTCATCGTGGAGTTTGCTG
CTAAAGGGAACCTGCGGGAGTATCTGCGCGTACGGCGTCCACCAGGGATGGAGTACTGTTATAACCCTGA
CCAGGTGCCAGTGGAGAACATGTCCATTAAAGACCTGGTGTCCTGCGCATATCAGGTGGCCCGAGGAATG
GAGTATCTCGCATCCAAGAAGTGTATTCATCGAGACCTGGCTGCTCGGAATGTGCTGGTGACGGAAGATA
ACGTTATGAAGATCGCAGACTTTGGCCTGGCCAGAGACATCCATCATATTGATTACTACAAGAAGACCAC
CAATGGTCGTTTGCCGGTGAAATGGATGGCTCCCGAAGCTCTGTTTGACCGCATATACACCCATCAAAGT
GACGTCTGGTCTTTTGGGGTGCTGCTGTGGGAGATCTTCACTCTGGGGGGCTCTCCGTACCCCGGCGTCC
CCGTCGAGGAGCTCTTTAAGCTGCTGAAGGAAGGACACCGCATGGACCGACCCTCCACATGCACACATGA
GCTGTATATGATGATGAGGGATTGTTGGCACGCCGTCCCGTCTCAGAGACCCACTTTTAAACAGCTGGTG
GAGGATCTGGACCGCACCCTCTCCATGACGTCCAATCAGGAGTATCTGGACCTGTCCGTATCTCTGGACC
AGTTTTCTCCAAACTTCCCGGACACTCGCAGCTCCACCTGCTCCTCAGGTGAAGACTCAGTGTTTTCTCA
TGACGCCGGAGCCGATGAGCCCTGTTTGCCCAAATTCCCACCCCATCCCAACCGAGGAGTGGCCTTTAAA
AAGCGCGGTGGAGGAGGTTCTGGAGGCGGTGGAAGTGGTGGCGGAGGTAGCCCTGACTACAGTCTCGTGA
AGGCTCTGCAAATGGCACAACAGAATTTTGTCATTACAGACGCCTCCCTCCCAGACAACCCTATCGTCTA
CGCCAGTAGAGGGTTTCTGACACTGACAGGCTATTCTCTCGACCAGATCCTGGGCAGGAACTGCAGGTTT
CTGCAAGGGCCAGAAACAGACCCAAGAGCTGTGGATAAGATCAGGAATGCCATCACCAAAGGCGTTGATA
CCAGTGTCTGTCTGCTGAATTATAGACAGGATGGCACAACCTTCTGGAATCTCTTCTTCGTGGCTGGACT
CAGAGATTCTAAGGGCAATATTGTCAACTACGTCGGAGTGCAGTCAAAGGTGAGCGAAGATTATGCCAAG
CTGCTGGTCAACGAGCAGAACATTGAGTACAAAGGTGTGCGCACCAGTAACATGCTGCGCAGAAAGCCCG
GGTCTAGTTATCCGTACGACGTACCAGACTACGCATAATCTAGAACTATAGTGAGTCGTATTACGTAGAT
CCAGACATGATAAGATACATTGATGAGTTTGGACAAACCACAACTAGAATGCAGTGAAAAAAATGCTTTA
TTTGTGAAATTTGTGATGCTATTGCTTTATTTGTAACCATTATAAGCTGCAATAAACAAGTTAACAACAA
CAATTGCATTCATTTTATGTTTCAGGTTCAGGGGGAGGTGTGGGAGGTTTTTTAATTCGCGGCCGCGGCG
CCAATGCATTGGGCCCGGTACCCAGCTTTTGTTCCCTTTAGTGAGGGTTAATTGCGCGCTTGGCGTAATC
ATGGTCATAGCTGTTTCCTGTGTGAAATTGTTATCCGCTCACAATTCCACACAACATACGAGCCGGGAGC
ATAAAGTGTAAAGCCTGGGGTGCCTAATGAGTGAGCTAACTCACATTAATTGCGTTGCGCTCACTGCCCG
CTTTCCAGTCGGGAAACCTGTCGTGCCAGCTGCATTAATGAATCGGCCAACGCGCGGGGAGAGGCGGTTT
GCGTATTGGGCGCTCTTCCGCTTCCTCGCTCACTGACTCGCTGCGCTCGGTCGTTCGGCTGCGGCGAGCG
GTATCAGCTCACTCAAAGGCGGTAATACGGTTATCCACAGAATCAGGGGATAACGCAGGAAAGAACATGT
GAGCAAAAGGCCAGCAAAAGGCCAGGAACCGTAAAAAGGCCGCGTTGCTGGCGTTTTTCCATAGGCTCCG
CCCCCCTGACGAGCATCACAAAAATCGACGCTCAAGTCAGAGGTGGCGAAACCCGACAGGACTATAAAGA
TACCAGGCGTTTCCCCCTGGAAGCTCCCTCGTGCGCTCTCCTGTTCCGACCCTGCCGCTTACCGGATACC
TGTCCGCCTTTCTCCCTTCGGGAAGCGTGGCGCTTTCTCATAGCTCACGCTGTAGGTATCTCAGTTCGGT
GTAGGTCGTTCGCTCCAAGCTGGGCTGTGTGCACGAACCCCCCGTTCAGCCCGACCGCTGCGCCTTATCC
GGTAACTATCGTCTTGAGTCCAACCCGGTAAGACACGACTTATCGCCACTGGCAGCAGCCACTGGTAACA
GGATTAGCAGAGCGAGGTATGTAGGCGGTGCTACAGAGTTCTTGAAGTGGTGGCCTAACTACGGCTACAC
TAGAAGAACAGTATTTGGTATCTGCGCTCTGCTGAAGCCAGTTACCTTCGGAAAAAGAGTTGGTAGCTCT
TGATCCGGCAAACAAACCACCGCTGGTAGCGGTGGTTTTTTTGTTTGCAAGCAGCAGATTACGCGCAGAA
AAAAAGGATCTCAAGAAGATCCTTTGATCTTTTCTACGGGGTCTGACGCTCAGTGGAACGAAAACTCACG
TTAAGGGATTTTGGTCATGAGATTATCAAAAAGGATCTTCACCTAGATCCTTTTAAATTAAAAATGAAGT
TTTAAATCAATCTAAAGTATATATGAGTAAACTTGGTCTGACAGTTACCAATGCTTAATCAGTGAGGCAC
CTATCTCAGCGATCTGTCTATTTCGTTCATCCATAGTTGCCTGACTCCCCGTCGTGTAGATAACTACGAT
ACGGGAGGGCTTACCATCTGGCCCCAGTGCTGCAATGATACCGCGAGACCCACGCTCACCGGCTCCAGAT
TTATCAGCAATAAACCAGCCAGCCGGAAGGGCCGAGCGCAGAAGTGGTCCTGCAACTTTATCCGCCTCCA
TCCAGTCTATTAATTGTTGCCGGGAAGCTAGAGTAAGTAGTTCGCCAGTTAATAGTTTGCGCAACGTTGT
TGCCATTGCTACAGGCATCGTGGTGTCACGCTCGTCGTTTGGTATGGCTTCATTCAGCTCCGGTTCCCAA
CGATCAAGGCGAGTTACATGATCCCCCATGTTGTGCAAAAAAGCGGTTAGCTCCTTCGGTCCTCCGATCG
TTGTCAGAAGTAAGTTGGCCGCAGTGTTATCACTCATGGTTATGGCAGCACTGCATAATTCTCTTACTGT
CATGCCATCCGTAAGATGCTTTTCTGTGACTGGTGAGTACTCAACCAAGTCATTCTGAGAATAGTGTATG
CGGCGACCGAGTTGCTCTTGCCCGGCGTCAATACGGGATAATACCGCGCCACATAGCAGAACTTTAAAAG
TGCTCATCATTGGAAAACGTTCTTCGGGGCGAAAACTCTCAAGGATCTTACCGCTGTTGAGATCCAGTTC
GATGTAACCCACTCGTGCACCCAACTGATCTTCAGCATCTTTTACTTTCACCAGCGTTTCTGGGTGAGCA
AAAACAGGAAGGCAAAATGCCGCAAAAAAGGGAATAAGGGCGACACGGAAATGTTGAATACTCATACTCT
TCCTTTTTCAATATTATTGAAGCATTTATCAGGGTTATTGTCTCATGAGCGGATACATATTTGAATGTAT
TTAGAAAAATAAACAAATAGGGGTTCCGCGCACATTTCCCCGAAAAGTGCCACCTAAATTGTAAGCGTTA
ATATTTTGTTAAAATTCGCGTTAAATTTTTGTTAAATCAGCTCATTTTTTAACCAATAGGCCGAAATCGG
CAAAATCCCTTATAAATCAAAAGAATAGACCGAGATAGGGT
[37 nt withheld, positions 4592-4628]
AAAGAACGTGGACTCCAACGTCAAAGG
[49 nt withheld, positions 4656-4704]
T
[91 nt withheld, positions 4706-4796]
G
[124 nt withheld, positions 4798-4921]
CCCATTCGCCATTCAGGCTGCGCAACTGTTGGGAAGGGCGATCGGTGCGGGCCTCTTCGCTATTACGCCA
GTCGACCGCCAATTCAATATGGCGTATATGGACTCATGCCAATTCAATATGGTGGATCTGGACCTGTGCC
AATTCAATATGGCGTATATGGACTCGTGCCAATTCAATATGGTGGATCTGGACCCCAGCCAATTCAATAT
GGCGGACTTGGCACCATGCCAATTCAATATGGCGGACCTGGCACTGTGCCAACTGGGGAGGGGTCTACTT
GGCACGGTGCCAAGTTTGAGGAGGGGTCTTGGCCCTGTGCCAAGTCCGCCATATTGAATTGGCATGGTGC
CAATAATGGCGGCCATATTGGCTATATGCCAGGATCAATATATAGGCAATATCCAATATGGCCCTATGCC
AATATGGCTATTGGCCAGGTTCAATACTATGTATTGGCCCTATGCCATATAGTATTCCATATATGGGTTT
TCCTATTGACGTAGATAGCCCCTCCCAATGGGCGGTCCCATATACCATATATGGGGCTTCCTAATACCGC
CCATAGCCACTCCCCCATTGACGTCAATGGTCTCTATATATGGTCTTTCCTATTGACGTCATATGGGCGG
TCCTATTGACGTATATGGCGCCTCCCCCATTGACGTCAATTACGGTAAATGGCCCGCCTGGCTCAATGCC
CATTGACGTCAATAGGACCACCCACCATTGACGTCAATGGGATGGCTCATTGCCCATTCATATCCGTTCT
CACGCCCCCTATTGACGTCAATGACGGTAAATGGCCCACTTGGCAGTACATCAATATCTATTAATAGTAA
CTTGGCAAGTACATTACTATTGGAAGTACGCCAGGGTACATTGGCAGTACTCCCATTGACGTCAATGGCG
GTAAATGGCCCGCGATGGCTGCCAAGTACATCCCCATTGACGTCAATGGGGAGGGGCAATGACGCAAATG
GGCGTTCCATTGACGTAAATGGGCGGTAGGCGTGCCTAATGGGAGGTCTATATAAGCAATGCTCGTTTAG
GGAAC
Features (pLannotate 1.2.2; 17 found; start..end, strand, type, name):
     35..53      +  promoter       SP6 promoter: promoter for bacteriophage SP6 RNA polymerase
    106..147     +  CDS            myr: N-myristoylation signal from Src kinase (Pellman et al., 1985; Kaplan et al., 1988)
    193..1476    +  CDS            fgfr1a (fragment): FGR1A_DANRE - Also known as fgfr1. Experimental evidence at protein level: Swiss-Prot protein existence level 1. Tyrosine-protein kinase that acts as cell-surface receptor for fibroblast growth factors and plays an essential role in the regulation of embryonic development, cell proliferation, differentiation and migration. Required for normal mesoderm patterning and normal skeletogenesis. Phosphorylates PLCG1, FRS2, GAB1 and SHB. Ligand binding leads to the activation of several signaling cascades. Activation of PLCG1 leads to the production of the cellular signaling molecules diacylglycerol a
   1519..1875    +  CDS            PHOT (fragment): PHOT_CHLRE - Experimental evidence at protein level: Swiss-Prot protein existence level 1. Protein kinase that acts as a blue light photoreceptor (PubMed:15695460, PubMed:24285544). Required for non-photochemical quenching (NPQ), a mechanism that converts and dissipates the harmful excess absorbed light energy into heat and protect the photosynthetic apparatus from photo-oxidative damage (PubMed:27626383). Controls the energy-dependent chlorophyll fluorescence quenching (qE) activity of chlorophyll excited states by inducing the expression of the qE effector protein LHCSR3 in high light intens
   2006..2023    -  promoter       T7 promoter (fragment): promoter for bacteriophage T7 RNA polymerase
   2028..2162    -  polyA_signal   SV40 poly(A) signal: SV40 polyadenylation signal
   2275..2293    -  promoter       T3 promoter: promoter for bacteriophage T3 RNA polymerase
   2338..2354    -  protein_bind   lac operator: The lac repressor binds to the lac operator to inhibit transcription in E. coli. This inhibition can be relieved by adding lactose or isopropyl-β-D-thiogalactopyranoside (IPTG). lac repressor encoded by lacI
   2362..2392    -  promoter       lac promoter: promoter for the E. coli lac operon
   2407..2428    -  protein_bind   CAP binding site: CAP binding activates transcription in the presence of cAMP. E. coli catabolite activator protein
   2441..2533    -  CDS            lacI (fragment): lac repressor; lacI; The lac repressor binds to the lac operator to inhibit transcription in E. coli. This inhibition can be relieved by adding lactose or isopropyl-β-D-thiogalactopyranoside (IPTG).
   2716..3304    -  rep_origin     ori: high-copy-number ColE1/pMB1/pBR322/pUC origin of replication
   3475..4335    -  CDS            AmpR: β-lactamase; bla; confers resistance to ampicillin, carbenicillin, and related antibiotics
   4336..4440    -  promoter       AmpR promoter: bla
   4493..4921    -  rep_origin     f1 ori (sequence partly withheld): f1 bacteriophage origin of replication; arrow indicates direction of (+) strand synthesis
   4926..4992    -  CDS            lacZα (fragment): LacZα fragment of β-galactosidase; lacZ fragment
   4999..5976    +  promoter       CMV IE94 promoter: enhancer/promoter region of simian cytomegalovirus major immediate early transcription unit IE94
