[The description below was written by a language model from this plasmid's Addgene catalogue record and pLannotate feature annotations shown in this document.]
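Description:
pCS2-Opto-zFGFR1a is an optogenetic FGF receptor construct built in the pCS2+ backbone, a vector that supports both expression in vertebrate cells and in vitro mRNA synthesis. It is maintained in E. coli as a high-copy plasmid through a ColE1/pUC-type origin with ampicillin selection (AmpR under its own bla promoter). An f1 origin and remnants of lac/lacZα sequences from the parental cloning vector are also present. The total size is about 6 kb, of which roughly 1.9 kb is insert.

The open reading frame lies downstream of the simian CMV IE94 enhancer/promoter and an SP6 promoter, and is followed by the SV40 polyadenylation signal. This arrangement allows either direct expression from plasmid DNA or SP6-driven transcription of mRNA, the form usually injected into zebrafish embryos with pCS2-based plasmids. T7 and T3 promoter sequences flank the 3′ region in the reverse orientation. The coding sequence begins with a Src-derived N-myristoylation signal, continues with a fragment of zebrafish Fgfr1a that the record identifies as the kinase domain, and ends with the LOV domain of Vaucheria frigida. The automated annotation labels this last segment as a Chlamydomonas phototropin fragment, which presumably reflects homology among LOV domains rather than its true source.

The myristoylation signal anchors the kinase domain at the membrane without the ligand-binding extracellular portion. Blue-light-induced association of the LOV domains is then expected to bring the kinase domains together and trigger signalling. The construct belongs to a toolkit for light-controlled activation of FGF, BMP and Nodal signalling in zebrafish and follows a chassis established in earlier optogenetic receptor designs.
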