Addgene plasmid #232639: pCS2-Opto-zFGFR1a
Purpose: Zebrafish FGFR1a receptor kinase domain fused to VfLOV
Depositing lab: Katherine Rogers. Depositing organization: National Institute of Child Health and Human Development (NICHD). Publication: An optogenetic toolkit for robust activation of FGF, BMP, & Nodal signaling in zebrafish. Iannucci LE, Thomas VSM, Murphy MR, Donahue CET, Anderson WK, Rogers CE, Saul AJ, Rogers KW. bioRxiv [Preprint]. 2025 Apr 19:2025.04.17.649426. doi: 10.1101/2025.04.17.649426. PubMed 40568079.
Backbone
  Vector backbone: pCS2+
  Backbone size w/o insert (bp): 4095
  Total vector size (bp): 5979
Growth in bacteria
  Bacterial resistance: Ampicillin, 100 μg/mL
  Growth temperature: 37°C
  Growth strain: DH5alpha
  Copy number: High Copy
Gene/Insert
  Gene/Insert name: zFGFR1a kinase domain + VfLOV domain
  Species: D. rerio (zebrafish); Vaucheria frigida
  Insert size (bp): 1893
Terms and licenses: Academic/Nonprofit Terms; Industry Terms: Not Available to Industry
Depositor comments: Based on the chassis first developed by Sako et al. 2016 (Cell Reports, https://doi.org/10.1016/j.celrep.2016.06.036) and later used in Rogers et al. 2020 (eLife, https://doi.org/10.7554/elife.58641) Please visit https://doi.org/10.1101/2025.04.17.649426 for bioRxiv preprint.
How to cite: pCS2-Opto-zFGFR1a was a gift from Katherine Rogers (Addgene plasmid # 232639 ; http://n2t.net/addgene:232639 ; RRID:Addgene_232639)
